Addgene plasmid #129639: pQlinkH-YbATP-grasp
Purpose: Expression plasmid of ATP-grasp from Y. bercovieri
Depositing lab: Matthias Bochtler. Depositing organization: International Institute of Molecular and Cell Biology (IIMCB). Publication: The Y. bercovieri Anbu crystal structure sheds light on the evolution of highly (pseudo)symmetric multimers. Piasecka A, Czapinska H, Vielberg MT, Szczepanowski RH, Kiefersauer R, Reed S, Groll M, Bochtler M. J Mol Biol. 2018 Mar 2;430(5):611-627. doi: 10.1016/j.jmb.2017.11.016. Epub 2017 Dec 16. PubMed 29258816.
Backbone
  Vector backbone: pQlinkH
  Backbone size w/o insert (bp): 4901
  Total vector size (bp): 6307
  Vector type: Bacterial Expression
Growth in bacteria
  Bacterial resistance: Ampicillin, 100 μg/mL
  Growth temperature: 37°C
  Growth strain: DH5alpha
  Copy number: Low Copy
Gene/Insert
  Gene/Insert name: YbATP-grasp
  Species: Yersinia bercovieri
  Insert size (bp): 1440
  GenBank ID: CNF23998.1 CNI95936.1
  Promoter: pQE
  Tag / fusion protein: His6-tag (N terminal on backbone)
  Cloning method: Restriction Enzyme; 5′ cloning site BamHI (not destroyed); 3′ cloning site AvrII (not destroyed)
  Sequencing primers: 5′ TAACAACACCATTT; 3′ GTTCTGAGGTCATTACTGG
Terms and licenses: Academic/Nonprofit Terms; Industry Terms: Not Available to Industry
How to cite: pQlinkH-YbATP-grasp was a gift from Matthias Bochtler (Addgene plasmid # 129639 ; http://n2t.net/addgene:129639 ; RRID:Addgene_129639)
