[The description below was written by a language model from this plasmid's Addgene catalogue record and pLannotate feature annotations shown in this document.]
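Description:
pQlinkH-YbATP-grasp is a bacterial expression plasmid built on the pQlinkH backbone for producing the ATP-grasp protein of Yersinia bercovieri in E. coli. It replicates from a ColE1/pMB1-type origin. A bom region and only a fragment of rop are annotated, and the catalogue lists the plasmid as low copy. Selection is by ampicillin through the bla gene under its own promoter. The feature table also shows a cat (chloramphenicol acetyltransferase) coding sequence preceded by a partial cat promoter and followed by the rrnB T1 terminator, but chloramphenicol is not listed as a selection.

The roughly 1.4 kb insert was cloned between BamHI and AvrII sites, both retained. The catalogue calls the promoter "pQE"; the annotation identifies it as a phage T5 promoter with an embedded lac operator and a second lac operator downstream. A plasmid-borne lacI gene driven by the lacIq promoter supplies repressor, so expression is held off until it is induced with IPTG. The open reading frame begins with a backbone-encoded N-terminal His tag, followed by a short segment annotated as a fragment of a TEV-cleavage tag. This suggests the His tag can be removed with TEV protease, although the record does not state it. Gateway attB1 and attB2 sites flank the insert, and the lambda t0 terminator ends the transcript. The insert itself is annotated only by similarity to a Mycobacterium tuberculosis protein, which reflects a homology match rather than the stated Yersinia source. The plasmid was deposited with structural work on the Y. bercovieri Anbu protein, consistent with use for recombinant production and affinity purification of the ATP-grasp enzyme.
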