Features (pLannotate 1.2.2; 20 found; start..end, strand, type, name):
      1..45      +  promoter       T5 promoter: bacteriophage T5 promoter for E. coli RNA polymerase, with embedded lac operator
     53..69      +  protein_bind   lac operator: The lac repressor binds to the lac operator to inhibit transcription in E. coli. This inhibition can be relieved by adding lactose or isopropyl-β-D-thiogalactopyranoside (IPTG). lac repressor encoded by lacI
    112..132     +  CDS            7xHis: 6xHis affinity tag
    146..166     +  protein_bind   attB1: mutant version of attB; core recombination site for the Gateway® BP reaction BP Clonase™
    168..188     +  CDS            capTEV™ (fragment): composite tag for in vivo biotinylation, TEV protease cleavage, and 6xHis tagging
    226..1611    +  CDS            Y2411_MYCTU (fragment): Experimental evidence at protein level: Swiss-Prot protein existence level 1. From Mycobacterium tuberculosis (strain ATCC 25618 / H37Rv).
   1633..1657    -  protein_bind   attB2: mutant version of attB; recombination site for the Gateway® BP reaction BP Clonase™
   1679..1773    +  terminator     lambda t0 terminator: transcription terminator from phage lambda
   1838..1866    +  promoter       cat promoter (fragment): promoter of the E. coli cat gene encoding chloramphenicol acetyltransferase
   1867..2523    +  CDS            cat: CAT_ECOLX - Experimental evidence at protein level: Swiss-Prot protein existence level 1. This enzyme is an effector of chloramphenicol resistance in bacteria. From Escherichia coli. This protein is used as a marker in many commonly used cloning vectors, such as pACYC184.
   2591..2677    +  terminator     rrnB T1 terminator: Escherichia coli rrnB; transcription terminator T1 from the E. coli rrnB gene
   2700..2717    -  promoter       tet promoter (fragment): E. coli promoter for tetracycline efflux protein gene
   2736..2757    -  protein_bind   CAP binding site: CAP binding activates transcription in the presence of cAMP. E. coli catabolite activator protein
   2770..3852    -  CDS            lacI: lac repressor; lacI; The lac repressor binds to the lac operator to inhibit transcription in E. coli. This inhibition can be relieved by adding lactose or isopropyl-β-D-thiogalactopyranoside (IPTG).
   3853..3930    -  promoter       lacIq promoter: lacI (mutant); In the lacIq allele, a single base change in the promoter boosts expression of the lacI gene about 10-fold.
   3979..4020    +  CDS            rop (fragment): Rop protein, which maintains plasmids at low copy number; rop
   4122..4262    +  misc_feature   bom: basis of mobility region from pBR322
   4448..5036    -  rep_origin     ori: high-copy-number ColE1/pMB1/pBR322/pUC origin of replication
   5207..6067    -  CDS            AmpR: β-lactamase; bla; confers resistance to ampicillin, carbenicillin, and related antibiotics
   6068..6172    -  promoter       AmpR promoter: bla
>Addgene plasmid #129639 | pQlinkH-YbATP-grasp | addgene full sequence | sequence record 257446 | Addgene NGS Result
TCATAAAAAATTTATTTGCTTTGTGAGCGGATAACAATTATAATAGATTCAATTGTGAGCGGATAACAAT
TTCACACAGAATTCATTAAAGAGGAGAAATTAACTATGAAACATCACCATCACCATCACCATGGTGCTGC
AGGTACAAGTTTGTACAAAAAAGCAGGCGAGAATCTTTATTTTCAGGGATCCATGCTGAACATCGACCTT
TCCACATCACGATTTTTCGATGAAATGTTACTGGCGCAGGGGCAACACCGAAGCCATTACGACGCCTACT
GGCAGTGGTTACAACAGGCCGATCAACTGACCATTGCGCGCAAGCGCGAAGAAGCTGCGCTGCTGTTTCA
CCGGGTGGGCATTACCTTCAATGTGTATGGTGACGATGATGGCGCCGAGCGCTTAATCCCGTTTGATAGC
GTGCCACGTATTATTCCTGCCAGTGAATGGCAGATGTTGGACCGTGGCATTCGCCAACGTGTTCAAGCGC
TGAATGCGTTTCTGCATGATATTTACCACGATCAACACATCCTAAAAGCAGGGATTATTCCGGCTGAACA
AGTGTTAGCCAATGACCAATATCAGCCCTGTATGCAAGGGGTGAACCTGCACCGCGACACCTACGCACAT
ATTATTGGCGTGGATATGGTTCGTAATAGCGATGGCCTCTATTATGTGTTGGAGGATAATCTGCGCACCC
CATCCGGCGTCTCCTATATGCTGGAAAACCGCAAAATGATGATGCGGCTCTATCCGGAGCTGTTTGCGCA
ACAGCGCATCGCGCCGGTTGAGCGCTACCCTTCCCATTTGTTGCAAACACTGCGCGAAAGCACGCCAATC
AACGATCCTACCGTGGTGGTGCTGACCCCTGGGCGCTTTAATAGCGTCTATTTTGAGCACAGTTTTTTAG
CGCAGCAGATGGGGGTCGAGCTAGTTGAAAGCGCGGATCTGTTCGTCAAAGAGGGGGCGGTCTTTATGCG
CACCACCGCCGGCCCTTGCAAGATAGATGTTATCTATCGGCGAGTGGACGACGCCTTCCTCGACCCACTG
GCTTTCCGCCCGGACTCCATGCTCGGTGTCCCTGGGCTACTATCAGTCTATCGGGCAGGTGGGGTGGTAT
TGGCTAACGCAATTGGTACTGGCGTTGCAGATGATAAATCTATCTATCCGTATGTGCCGGAGATGATCCG
TTTTTACCTCGCCGAAGATCCTATTCTGGCGAATGTCCCCACCTGGCAATGCCGCCAACCTACTGATTTA
TCTTATGTCTTGGCGAATCTGGATCAGATGGTGGTGAAAGAAGTTCATGGCGCAGGGGGCTATGGCATGT
TGATCGGCCCCGCGGCCACCCAAGCGGAGATTGCCCAATTCCGCCAGTTGCTACTGGCGCGACCACAAAA
CTACATTGCACAAGAGACCCTCGCTCTCTCGACCTGCCCGACCTTTGTAAACAACGGCCTTGCCCCACGC
CACATTGATCTGCGCCCTTTTGCCCTCTCCGGCGCGGAAATTCGTCTAGTGCCCGGTGGCCTGACCCGCG
TGGCACTGGCGGATGGTTCACTGGTGGTGAACTCCTCACAAGGCGGCGGCACCAAAGACACTTGGGTATT
GGAGGATGATGCATGTCCTAGGACCCAGCTTTCTTGTACAAAGTGGTAAGCTTAATTAGCTGAGCTTGGA
CTCCTGTTGATAGATCCAGTAATGACCTCAGAACTCCATCTGGATTTGTTCAGAACGCTCGGTTGCCGCC
GGGCGTTTTTTATTGGTGAGAATCCAAGTAACAACACCATTTAAATGGAGTGGTTACAAATGGAGTGGTT
AATTAAGGCTAGCTTGGCGAGATTTTCAGGAGCTAAGGAAGCTAAAATGGAGAAAAAAATCACTGGATAT
ACCACCGTTGATATATCCCAATGGCATCGTAAAGAACATTTTGAGGCATTTCAGTCAGTTGCTCAATGTA
CCTATAACCAGACCGTTCAGCTGGATATTACGGCCTTTTTAAAGACCGTAAAGAAAAATAAGCACAAGTT
TTATCCGGCCTTTATTCACATTCTTGCCCGCCTGATGAATGCTCATCCGGAATTTCGTATGGCAATGAAA
GACGGTGAGCTGGTGATATGGGATAGTGTTCACCCTTGTTACACCGTTTTCCATGAGCAAACTGAAACGT
TTTCATCGCTCTGGAGTGAATACCACGACGATTTCCGGCAGTTTCTACACATATATTCGCAAGATGTGGC
GTGTTACGGTGAAAACCTGGCCTATTTCCCTAAAGGGTTTATTGAGAATATGTTTTTCGTCTCAGCCAAT
CCCTGGGTGAGTTTCACCAGTTTTGATTTAAACGTGGCCAATATGGACAACTTCTTCGCCCCCGTTTTCA
CCATGGGCAAATATTATACGCAAGGCGACAAGGTGCTGATGCCGCTGGCGATTCAGGTTCATCATGCCGT
TTGTGATGGCTTCCATGTCGGCAGAATGCTTAATGAATTACAACAGTACTGCGATGAGTGGCAGGGCGGG
GCGTAATTTTTTTAAGGCAGTTATTGGTGCCCTTAAACGCCTGGGGTAATGACTCTCTAGCTTGAGGCAT
CAAATAAAACGAAAGGCTCAGTCGAAAGACTGGGCCTTTCGTTTTATCTGTTGTTTGTCGGTGAACGCTC
TCCTGAGTAGGACAAATCCGCCCTCTAGATTACGTGCAGTCGATGATAAGCTGTCAAACATGAGAATTGT
GCCTAATGAGTGAGCTAACTTACATTAATTGCGTTGCGCTCACTGCCCGCTTTCCAGTCGGGAAACCTGT
CGTGCCAGCTGCATTAATGAATCGGCCAACGCGCGGGGAGAGGCGGTTTGCGTATTGGGCGCCAGGGTGG
TTTTTCTTTTCACCAGTGAGACGGGCAACAGCTGATTGCCCTTCACCGCCTGGCCCTGAGAGAGTTGCAG
CAAGCGGTCCACGCTGGTTTGCCCCAGCAGGCGAAAATCCTGTTTGATGGTGGTTAACGGCGGGATATAA
CATGAGCTGTCTTCGGTATCGTCGTATCCCACTACCGAGATATCCGCACCAACGCGCAGCCCGGACTCGG
TAATGGCGCGCATTGCGCCCAGCGCCATCTGATCGTTGGCAACCAGCATCGCAGTGGGAACGATGCCCTC
ATTCAGCATTTGCATGGTTTGTTGAAAACCGGACATGGCACTCCAGTCGCCTTCCCGTTCCGCTATCGGC
TGAATTTGATTGCGAGTGAGATATTTATGCCAGCCAGCCAGACGCAGACGCGCCGAGACAGAACTTAATG
GGCCCGCTAACAGCGCGATTTGCTGGTGACCCAATGCGACCAGATGCTCCACGCCCAGTCGCGTACCGTC
TTCATGGGAGAAAATAATACTGTTGATGGGTGTCTGGTCAGAGACATCAAGAAATAACGCCGGAACATTA
GTGCAGGCAGCTTCCACAGCAATGGCATCCTGGTCATCCAGCGGATAGTTAATGATCAGCCCACTGACGC
GTTGCGCGAGAAGATTGTGCACCGCCGCTTTACAGGCTTCGACGCCGCTTCGTTCTACCATCGACACCAC
CACGCTGGCACCCAGTTGATCGGCGCGAGATTTAATCGCCGCGACAATTTGCGACGGCGCGTGCAGGGCC
AGACTGGAGGTGGCAACGCCAATCAGCAACGACTGTTTGCCCGCCAGTTGTTGTGCCACGCGGTTGGGAA
TGTAATTCAGCTCCGCCATCGCCGCTTCCACTTTTTCCCGCGTTTTCGCAGAAACGTGGCTGGCCTGGTT
CACCACGCGGGAAACGGTCTGATAAGAGACACCGGCATACTCTGCGACATCGTATAACGTTACTGGTTTC
ACATTCACCACCCTGAATTGACTCTCTTCCGGGCGCTATCATGCCATACCGCGAAAGGTTTTGCACCATT
CGATGGTGTCGGAATTTCGGGCAGCGTTGGGTCCTGGCCACGGGTGCGCATGATCTAGAGCTGCCTCGCG
CGTTTCGGTGATGACGGTGAAAACCTCTGACACATGCAGCTCCCGGAGACGGTCACAGCTTGTCTGTAAG
CGGATGCCGGGAGCAGACAAGCCCGTCAGGGCGCGTCAGCGGGTGTTGGCGGGTGTCGGGGCGCAGCCAT
GACCCAGTCACGTAGCGATAGCGGAGTGTATACTGGCTTAACTATGCGGCATCAGAGCAGATTGTACTGA
GAGTGCACCACATGCGGTGTGAAATACCGCACAGATGCGTAAGGAGAAAATACCGCATCAGGCGCTCTTC
CGCTTCCTCGCTCACTGACTCGCTGCGCTCGGTCGTTCGGCTGCGGCGAGCGGTATCAGCTCACTCAAAG
GCGGTAATACGGTTATCCACAGAATCAGGGGATAACGCAGGAAAGAACATGTGAGCAAAAGGCCAGCAAA
AGGCCAGGAACCGTAAAAAGGCCGCGTTGCTGGCGTTTTTCCATAGGCTCCGCCCCCCTGACGAGCATCA
CAAAAATCGACGCTCAAGTCAGAGGTGGCGAAACCCGACAGGACTATAAAGATACCAGGCGTTTCCCCCT
GGAAGCTCCCTCGTGCGCTCTCCTGTTCCGACCCTGCCGCTTACCGGATACCTGTCCGCCTTTCTCCCTT
CGGGAAGCGTGGCGCTTTCTCATAGCTCACGCTGTAGGTATCTCAGTTCGGTGTAGGTCGTTCGCTCCAA
GCTGGGCTGTGTGCACGAACCCCCCGTTCAGCCCGACCGCTGCGCCTTATCCGGTAACTATCGTCTTGAG
TCCAACCCGGTAAGACACGACTTATCGCCACTGGCAGCAGCCACTGGTAACAGGATTAGCAGAGCGAGGT
ATGTAGGCGGTGCTACAGAGTTCTTGAAGTGGTGGCCTAACTACGGCTACACTAGAAGGACAGTATTTGG
TATCTGCGCTCTGCTGAAGCCAGTTACCTTCGGAAAAAGAGTTGGTAGCTCTTGATCCGGCAAACAAACC
ACCGCTGGTAGCGGTGGTTTTTTTGTTTGCAAGCAGCAGATTACGCGCAGAAAAAAAGGATCTCAAGAAG
ATCCTTTGATCTTTTCTACGGGGTCTGACGCTCAGTGGAACGAAAACTCACGTTAAGGGATTTTGGTCAT
GAGATTATCAAAAAGGATCTTCACCTAGATCCTTTTAAATTAAAAATGAAGTTTTAAATCAATCTAAAGT
ATATATGAGTAAACTTGGTCTGACAGTTACCAATGCTTAATCAGTGAGGCACCTATCTCAGCGATCTGTC
TATTTCGTTCATCCATAGTTGCCTGACTCCCCGTCGTGTAGATAACTACGATACGGGAGGGCTTACCATC
TGGCCCCAGTGCTGCAATGATACCGCGAGACCCACGCTCACCGGCTCCAGATTTATCAGCAATAAACCAG
CCAGCCGGAAGGGCCGAGCGCAGAAGTGGTCCTGCAACTTTATCCGCCTCCATCCAGTCTATTAATTGTT
GCCGGGAAGCTAGAGTAAGTAGTTCGCCAGTTAATAGTTTGCGCAACGTTGTTGCCATTGCTACAGGCAT
CGTGGTGTCACGCTCGTCGTTTGGTATGGCTTCATTCAGCTCCGGTTCCCAACGATCAAGGCGAGTTACA
TGATCCCCCATGTTGTGCAAAAAAGCGGTTAGCTCCTTCGGTCCTCCGATCGTTGTCAGAAGTAAGTTGG
CCGCAGTGTTATCACTCATGGTTATGGCAGCACTGCATAATTCTCTTACTGTCATGCCATCCGTAAGATG
CTTTTCTGTGACTGGTGAGTACTCAACCAAGTCATTCTGAGAATAGTGTATGCGGCGACCGAGTTGCTCT
TGCCCGGCGTCAATACGGGATAATACCGCGCCACATAGCAGAACTTTAAAAGTGCTCATCATTGGAAAAC
GTTCTTCGGGGCGAAAACTCTCAAGGATCTTACCGCTGTTGAGATCCAGTTCGATGTAACCCACTCGTGC
ACCCAACTGATCTTCAGCATCTTTTACTTTCACCAGCGTTTCTGGGTGAGCAAAAACAGGAAGGCAAAAT
GCCGCAAAAAAGGGAATAAGGGCGACACGGAAATGTTGAATACTCATACTCTTCCTTTTTCAATATTATT
GAAGCATTTATCAGGGTTATTGTCTCATGAGCGGATACATATTTGAATGTATTTAGAAAAATAAACAAAT
AGGGGTTCCGCGCACATTTCCCCGAAAAGTGCCACCTGACGTCTAAGAAACCATTATTATCATGACATTA
ACCTATAAAAATAGGCGTATCACGAGGCCCTTTCGTCTTCACCTCGAGCTTAATTAACAACACCATTTGT
CGAGAAA
